Addgene plasmid #197204: pAAV-CAG-iRFP682
Purpose: Expresses the protein of iRFP682 in mammalian cells
Depositing lab: Kiryl Piatkevich. Depositing organization: Westlake University. Publication: Quantitative assessment of near-infrared fluorescent proteins. Zhang H, Papadaki S, Sun X, Wang X, Drobizhev M, Yao L, Rehbock M, Koster RW, Wu L, Namikawa K, Piatkevich KD. Nat Methods. 2023 Sep 4. doi: 10.1038/s41592-023-01975-z. PubMed 37666982.
Backbone
  Vector backbone: pAAV-CAG-WPRE
  Vector type: AAV
Growth in bacteria
  Bacterial resistance: Ampicillin, 100 μg/mL
  Growth temperature: 37°C
  Growth strain: NEB Stable
  Copy number: High Copy
Gene/Insert
  Gene/Insert name: iRFP682
  Species: M. musculus (mouse)
  Cloning method: Gibson Cloning
Terms and licenses: Academic/Nonprofit Terms; Industry Terms: Not Available to Industry
Depositor comments: Please visit https://www.researchsquare.com/article/rs-797586/v1 for preprint.
How to cite: pAAV-CAG-iRFP682 was a gift from Kiryl Piatkevich (Addgene plasmid # 197204 ; http://n2t.net/addgene:197204 ; RRID:Addgene_197204)
