[The description below was written by a language model from this plasmid's Addgene catalogue record and pLannotate feature annotations shown in this document.]
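Description:
pAAV-CAG-iRFP682 is an adeno-associated virus transfer plasmid built on the pAAV-CAG-WPRE backbone for expressing the near-infrared fluorescent protein iRFP682 in mammalian cells. The 5.7 kb plasmid is maintained in E. coli through a high-copy ColE1/pUC-type origin and selected with ampicillin via the β-lactamase gene and its own promoter. An f1 phage origin is also present in the backbone. Short annotated fragments of lacI, lacZα and SV40 large T antigen appear to be backbone remnants rather than functional parts.

The expression cassette lies between two AAV2 inverted terminal repeats, which are the cis elements needed for replication and packaging of the intervening DNA into recombinant AAV particles when rep, cap and helper functions are supplied in trans. Transcription is driven by the composite CAG promoter, annotated here as a CMV immediate-early enhancer fragment, the chicken β-actin promoter and chimeric β-actin/β-globin intron sequences, which gives strong, broadly active expression. The iRFP682 coding sequence, inserted by Gibson cloning, follows with no annotated tags or fusion partners. Downstream, a WPRE enhances transcript stability and expression, and an SV40 polyadenylation signal terminates the message.

iRFP682 is a constitutively fluorescent protein derived from a Rhodopseudomonas palustris bacteriophytochrome and requires biliverdin as its chromophore. The catalogue entry lists the insert species as mouse, which conflicts with this bacterial origin. The plasmid can be used for direct transfection or for AAV production. It comes from a study quantitatively comparing near-infrared fluorescent proteins, where it would serve as one of the benchmarked reporters.
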