Features (pLannotate 1.2.2; 18 found; start..end, strand, type, name):
     31..279     +  enhancer       CMV enhancer (fragment): human cytomegalovirus immediate early enhancer
    281..558     +  promoter       chicken β-actin promoter: No description available
    559..694     +  intron         hybrid intron (fragment): hybrid between chicken β-actin (CBA) and minute virus of mice (MMV) introns (Gray et al., 2011)
    783..913     +  intron         chimeric intron (fragment): chimera between introns from chicken β-actin and rabbit β-globin
    911..973     +  CDS            HBB (fragment): HBB_LEPEU - Experimental evidence at protein level: Swiss-Prot protein existence level 1. Involved in oxygen transport from the lung to the various peripheral tissues. From Lepus europaeus (European hare).
    985..1932    +  CDS            iRFP682: iRFP682 is a basic (constitutively fluorescent) near ir fluorescent protein published in 2013, derived from Rhodopseudomonas palustris. It has low acid sensitivity. It requires the cofactor biliverdin for fluorescence.
   1936..1960    +  misc_feature   MCS (fragment): pBluescript multiple cloning site
   1960..2548    +  misc_feature   WPRE: woodchuck hepatitis virus posttranscriptional regulatory element
   2591..2712    -  polyA_signal   SV40 poly(A) signal: SV40 polyadenylation signal
   2735..2803    -  CDS            large T antigen (fragment): large T antigen from SV40 (simian virus 40)
   2874..3007    +  repeat_region  AAV2 ITR: inverted terminal repeat of adeno-associated virus serotype 2 inverted
   3001..3057    -  CDS            lacI (fragment): lac repressor; lacI; The lac repressor binds to the lac operator to inhibit transcription in E. coli. This inhibition can be relieved by adding lactose or isopropyl-β-D-thiogalactopyranoside (IPTG).
   3240..3828    -  rep_origin     ori: high-copy-number ColE1/pMB1/pBR322/pUC origin of replication
   3999..4859    -  CDS            AmpR: β-lactamase; bla; confers resistance to ampicillin, carbenicillin, and related antibiotics
   4860..4964    -  promoter       AmpR promoter: bla
   5017..5445    -  rep_origin     f1 ori (sequence partly withheld): f1 bacteriophage origin of replication; arrow indicates direction of (+) strand synthesis
   5450..5519    -  CDS            lacZα (fragment): LacZα fragment of β-galactosidase; lacZ fragment
   5514..5646    -  repeat_region  AAV2 ITR (fragment): inverted terminal repeat of adeno-associated virus serotype 2 inverted
>Addgene plasmid #197204 | pAAV-CAG-iRFP682 | addgene full sequence | sequence record 387466 | Addgene NGS Result
TATCTACGTAGCCATGCTCTAGGAAGAGTACCATTGACGTCAATAATGACGTATGTTCCCATAGTAACGC
CAATAGGGACTTTCCATTGACGTCAATGGGTGGAGTATTTACGGTAAACTGCCCACTTGGCAGTACATCA
AGTGTATCATATGCCAAGTACGCCCCCTATTGACGTCAATGACGGTAAATGGCCCGCCTGGCATTATGCC
CAGTACATGACCTTATGGGACTTTCCTACTTGGCAGTACATCTACGTATTAGTCATCGCTATTACCATGG
TCGAGGTGAGCCCCACGTTCTGCTTCACTCTCCCCATCTCCCCCCCCTCCCCACCCCCAATTTTGTATTT
ATTTATTTTTTAATTATTTTGTGCAGCGATGGGGGSGGGGGGGGGGGGGGGGCGCGCGCCGGGGGGGGSG
GGGCGGGGCGAGGGGCGGGGCGGGGCGAGGCGGAGAGGTGCGGCGGCAGCCAATCAGAGCGGCGCGCTCC
GAAAGTTTCCTTTTATGGCGAGGCGGCGGCGGCGGCGGCCCTATAAAAAGCGAAGCGCGCGGCGGGCGGG
AGTCGCTGCGCGCTGCCTTCGCCCCGTGCCCCGCTCCGCCGCCGCCTCGCGCCGCCCGCCCCGGCTCTGA
CTGACCGCGTTACTCCCACAGGTGAGCGGGCGGGACGGCCCTTCTCCTCCGGGCTGTAATTAGCGCTTGG
TTTAATGACGGCTTGTTTCTTTTCTGTGGCTGCGTGAAAGCCTTGAGGGGCTCCGGGAGGGCCCTTTGTG
CGGGGGGAGCGGCTCGGGGCTGTCCGCGGGGGGACGGCTGCCTTCGGGGGGGACGGGGCAGGGCGGGGTT
CGGCTTCTGGCGTGTGACCGGCGGCTCTAGAGCCTCTGCTAACCATGTTCATGCCTTCTTCTTTTTCCTA
CAGCTCCTGGGCAACGTGCTGGTTATTGTGCTGTCTCATCATTTTGGCAAAGAATTGGATCCGGTACCGC
CACCATGGCGGAAGGATCCGTCGCCAGGCAGCCTGACCTCTTGACCTGCGACGATGAGCCGATCCATATC
CCCGGTGCCATCCAACCGCATGGACTGCTGCTCGCCCTCGCCGCCGACATGACGATCGTTGCCGGCAGCG
ACAACCTTCCCGAACTCACCGGACTGGCGATCGGCGCCCTGATCGGCCGCTCTGCGGCCGATGTCTTCGA
CTCGGAGACGCACAACCGTCTGACGATCGCCTTGGCCGAGCCCGGGGCGGCCGTCGGAGCACCGATCACT
GTCGGCTTCACGATGCGAAAGGACGCAGGCTTCATCGGCTCCTGGCATCGCCATGATCAGCTCATCTTCC
TCGAGCTCGAGCCTCCCCAGCGGGACGTCGCCGAGCCGCAGGCGTTCTTCCGCCGCACCAACAGCGCCAT
CCGCCGCCTGCAGGCCGCCGAAACCTTGGAAAGCGCCTGCGCCGCCGCGGCGCAAGAGGTGCGGAAGATT
ACCGGCTTCGATCGGGTGATGATCTATCGCTTCGCCTCCGACTTCAGCGGGGTGGTGATCGCAGAGGATC
GATGCGCCGAGGTCGAGTCAAAACTAGGCCTGCACTATCCTGCCTCAGCGGTGCCGGCGCAGGCCCGTCG
GCTCTATACCATCAACCCGGTACGGATCATTCCCGATATCAATTATCGGCCGGTGCCGGTCACCCCAGAC
CTCAATCCGGTCACCGGGCGGCCGATTGATCTTAGCTTCGCCATCCTGCGCAGCGTCTCGCCCTGCCATT
TGGAGTTCATGCGCAACATAGGCATGCACGGCACGATGTCGATCTCGATTTTGCGCGGCGAGCGACTGTG
GGGATTGATCGTTTGCCATCACCGAACGCCGTACTACGTCGATCTCGATGGCCGCCAAGCCTGCGAGCTA
GTCGCCCAGGTTCTGGCCTGGCAGATCGGCGTGATGGAAGAGTAAGAATTCGATATCAAGCTTATCGATA
ATCAACCTCTGGATTACAAAATTTGTGAAAGATTGACTGGTATTCTTAACTATGTTGCTCCTTTTACGCT
ATGTGGATACGCTGCTTTAATGCCTTTGTATCATGCTATTGCTTCCCGTATGGCTTTCATTTTCTCCTCC
TTGTATAAATCCTGGTTGCTGTCTCTTTATGAGGAGTTGTGGCCCGTTGTCAGGCAACGTGGCGTGGTGT
GCACTGTGTTTGCTGACGCAACCCCCACTGGTTGGGGCATTGCCACCACCTGTCAGCTCCTTTCCGGGAC
TTTCGCTTTCCCCCTCCCTATTGCCACGGCGGAACTCATCGCCGCCTGCCTTGCCCGCTGCTGGACAGGG
GCTCGGCTGTTGGGCACTGACAATTCCGTGGTGTTGTCGGGGAAATCATCGTCCTTTCCTTGGCTGCTCG
CCTGTGTTGCCACCTGGATTCTGCGCGGGACGTCCTTCTGCTACGTCCCTTCGGCCCTCAATCCAGCGGA
CCTTCCTTCCCGCGGCCTGCTGCCGGCTCTGCGGCCTCTTCCGCGTCTTCGCCTTCGCCCTCAGACGAGT
CGGATCTCCCTTTGGGCCGCCTCCCCGCATCGATACCGTCGACCCGGGCGGCCGCTTCGAGCAGACATGA
TAAGATACATTGATGAGTTTGGACAAACCACAACTAGAATGCAGTGAAAAAAATGCTTTATTTGTGAAAT
TTGTGATGCTATTGCTTTATTTGTAACCATTATAAGCTGCAATAAACAAGTTAACAACAACAATTGCATT
CATTTTATGTTTCAGGTTCAGGGGGAGATGTGGGAGGTTTTTTAAAGCAAGTAAAACCTCTACAAATGTG
GTAAAATCGATAAGGATCTTCCTAGAGCATGGCTACGTAGATAAGTAGCATGGCGGGTTAATCATTAACT
ACAAGGAACCCCTAGTGATGGAGTTGGCCACTCCCTCTCTGCGCGCTCGCTCGCTCACTGAGGCCGGGCG
ACCAAAGGTCGCCCGACGCCCGGGCTTTGCCCGGGCGGCCTCAGTGAGCGAGCGAGCGCGCAGCTGCATT
AATGAATCGGCCAACGCGCGGGGAGAGGCGGTTTGCGTATTGGGCGCTCTTCCGCTTCCTCGCTCACTGA
CTCGCTGCGCTCGGTCGTTCGGCTGCGGCGAGCGGTATCAGCTCACTCAAAGGCGGTAATACGGTTATCC
ACAGAATCAGGGGATAACGCAGGAAAGAACATGTGAGCAAAAGGCCAGCAAAAGGCCAGGAACCGTAAAA
AGGCCGCGTTGCTGGCGTTTTTCCATAGGCTCCGCCCCCCTGACGAGCATCACAAAAATCGACGCTCAAG
TCAGAGGTGGCGAAACCCGACAGGACTATAAAGATACCAGGCGTTTCCCCCTGGAAGCTCCCTCGTGCGC
TCTCCTGTTCCGACCCTGCCGCTTACCGGATACCTGTCCGCCTTTCTCCCTTCGGGAAGCGTGGCGCTTT
CTCATAGCTCACGCTGTAGGTATCTCAGTTCGGTGTAGGTCGTTCGCTCCAAGCTGGGCTGTGTGCACGA
ACCCCCCGTTCAGCCCGACCGCTGCGCCTTATCCGGTAACTATCGTCTTGAGTCCAACCCGGTAAGACAC
GACTTATCGCCACTGGCAGCAGCCACTGGTAACAGGATTAGCAGAGCGAGGTATGTAGGCGGTGCTACAG
AGTTCTTGAAGTGGTGGCCTAACTACGGCTACACTAGAAGAACAGTATTTGGTATCTGCGCTCTGCTGAA
GCCAGTTACCTTCGGAAAAAGAGTTGGTAGCTCTTGATCCGGCAAACAAACCACCGCTGGTAGCGGTGGT
TTTTTTGTTTGCAAGCAGCAGATTACGCGCAGAAAAAAAGGATCTCAAGAAGATCCTTTGATCTTTTCTA
CGGGGTCTGACGCTCAGTGGAACGAAAACTCACGTTAAGGGATTTTGGTCATGAGATTATCAAAAAGGAT
CTTCACCTAGATCCTTTTAAATTAAAAATGAAGTTTTAAATCAATCTAAAGTATATATGAGTAAACTTGG
TCTGACAGTTACCAATGCTTAATCAGTGAGGCACCTATCTCAGCGATCTGTCTATTTCGTTCATCCATAG
TTGCCTGACTCCCCGTCGTGTAGATAACTACGATACGGGAGGGCTTACCATCTGGCCCCAGTGCTGCAAT
GATACCGCGAGACCCACGCTCACCGGCTCCAGATTTATCAGCAATAAACCAGCCAGCCGGAAGGGCCGAG
CGCAGAAGTGGTCCTGCAACTTTATCCGCCTCCATCCAGTCTATTAATTGTTGCCGGGAAGCTAGAGTAA
GTAGTTCGCCAGTTAATAGTTTGCGCAACGTTGTTGCCATTGCTACAGGCATCGTGGTGTCACGCTCGTC
GTTTGGTATGGCTTCATTCAGCTCCGGTTCCCAACGATCAAGGCGAGTTACATGATCCCCCATGTTGTGC
AAAAAAGCGGTTAGCTCCTTCGGTCCTCCGATCGTTGTCAGAAGTAAGTTGGCCGCAGTGTTATCACTCA
TGGTTATGGCAGCACTGCATAATTCTCTTACTGTCATGCCATCCGTAAGATGCTTTTCTGTGACTGGTGA
GTACTCAACCAAGTCATTCTGAGAATAGTGTATGCGGCGACCGAGTTGCTCTTGCCCGGCGTCAATACGG
GATAATACCGCGCCACATAGCAGAACTTTAAAAGTGCTCATCATTGGAAAACGTTCTTCGGGGCGAAAAC
TCTCAAGGATCTTACCGCTGTTGAGATCCAGTTCGATGTAACCCACTCGTGCACCCAACTGATCTTCAGC
ATCTTTTACTTTCACCAGCGTTTCTGGGTGAGCAAAAACAGGAAGGCAAAATGCCGCAAAAAAGGGAATA
AGGGCGACACGGAAATGTTGAATACTCATACTCTTCCTTTTTCAATATTATTGAAGCATTTATCAGGGTT
ATTGTCTCATGAGCGGATACATATTTGAATGTATTTAGAAAAATAAACAAATAGGGGTTCCGCGCACATT
TCCCCGAAAAGTGCCACCTAAATTGTAAGCGTTAATATTTTGTTAAAATTCGCGTTAAATTTTTGTTAAA
TCAGCTCATTTTTTAACCAATAGGCCGAAATCGGCAAAATCCCTTATAAATCAAAAGAATAGACCGAGAT
AGGGT
[37 nt withheld, positions 5116-5152]
AAAGAACGTGGACTCCAACGTCAAAGG
[49 nt withheld, positions 5180-5228]
T
[91 nt withheld, positions 5230-5320]
G
[124 nt withheld, positions 5322-5445]
CCCATTCGCCATTCAGGCTGCGCAACTGTTGGGAAGGGCGATCGGTGCGGGCCTCTTCGCTATTACGCCA
GCTGCGCGCTCGCTCGCTCACTGAGGCCGCCCGGGCAAAGCCCGGGCGTCGGGCGACCTTTGGTCGCCCG
GCCTCAGTGAGCGAGCGAGCGCGCAGAGAGGGAGTGGCCAACTCCATCACTAGGGGTTCCTTGTAGTTAA
TGATTAACCCGCCATGCTACT
